Addgene plasmid #97313: Lenti_Efs_hSpCas9_NLS_FLAG-WPRE
Purpose: Lentiviral vector for encoding a human codon-optimized SpCas9 driven by EFs promoter.
Depositing lab: Hui Yang. Depositing organization: Center for Excellence in Brain Science and Intelligence Technology, Chinese Academy of Sciences. Publication: Homology-mediated end joining-based targeted integration using CRISPR/Cas9. Yao X, Wang X, Hu X, Liu Z, Liu J, Zhou H, Shen X, Wei Y, Huang Z, Ying W, Wang Y, Nie YH, Zhang CC, Li S, Cheng L, Wang Q, Wu Y, Huang P, Sun Q, Shi L, Yang H. Cell Res. 2017 May 19. doi: 10.1038/cr.2017.76. PubMed 28524166.
Backbone
  Vector backbone: Lenti virus
  Vector type: Mammalian Expression, Mouse Targeting, Lentiviral
Growth in bacteria
  Bacterial resistance: Ampicillin, 100 μg/mL
  Growth temperature: 37°C
  Growth strain: NEB Stable
  Copy number: High Copy
Gene/Insert
  Gene/Insert name: humanized S. pyogenes Cas9 (alt names: hSpCas9; SpCas9)
  Species: Synthetic
  Insert size (bp): 4101
  Promoter: EFS
  Tag / fusion protein: Flag (C terminal on insert)
  Cloning method: Restriction Enzyme; 5′ cloning site unknown (unknown if destroyed); 3′ cloning site unknown (unknown if destroyed)
Terms and licenses: Academic/Nonprofit Terms; Industry Terms: Not Available to Industry
How to cite: Lenti_Efs_hSpCas9_NLS_FLAG-WPRE was a gift from Hui Yang (Addgene plasmid # 97313 ; http://n2t.net/addgene:97313 ; RRID:Addgene_97313)
