[The description below was written by a language model from this plasmid's Addgene catalogue record and pLannotate feature annotations shown in this document.]
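Description:
Lenti_Efs_hSpCas9_NLS_FLAG-WPRE is a 12 kb HIV-1-derived lentiviral transfer plasmid for delivering a human codon-optimized Streptococcus pyogenes Cas9 into mammalian cells. It is propagated in E. coli through a high-copy ColE1/pUC-type origin and selected with ampicillin via the β-lactamase gene; an f1 origin is also present. Outside the viral unit, the backbone carries an SV40 promoter/EM7 promoter–BleoR cassette with an SV40 polyadenylation signal. This would confer bleomycin/Zeocin resistance from the plasmid itself, but it would not be packaged into virus.

The viral genome is transcribed from a CMV enhancer/promoter fused to a truncated 5' LTR, an arrangement typical of Tat-independent vector designs. It contains the Ψ packaging signal with a gag fragment, the Rev response element for nuclear export of the full-length RNA, and a cPPT/CTS that aids nuclear import of the reverse-transcribed genome. The 3' LTR has a U3 deletion, making the integrated provirus self-inactivating, and a bGH polyadenylation signal follows it. Between these elements, the short EF-1α core promoter (EFS) drives the roughly 4.1 kb Cas9 open reading frame. According to the name and catalogue fields, this frame carries a nuclear localization signal and a C-terminal FLAG tag, although neither is separately annotated in the feature table. A WPRE downstream of the coding sequence enhances transcript stability and expression.

No guide RNA cassette and no in-virus selection marker or reporter appears in the annotation, so the vector supplies Cas9 alone and guides must be provided separately. The associated publication concerns homology-mediated end joining-based targeted integration with CRISPR/Cas9, and the catalogue lists mouse targeting among the vector types.
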