Features (pLannotate 1.2.2; 30 found; start..end, strand, type, name):
    277..705     -  rep_origin     f1 ori (sequence partly withheld): f1 bacteriophage origin of replication; arrow indicates direction of (+) strand synthesis
    726..747     -  promoter       SV40 promoter (fragment): SV40 enhancer and early promoter
    751..975     -  polyA_signal   bGH poly(A) signal: bovine growth hormone polyadenylation signal
   1007..1240    -  LTR            3' LTR (ΔU3): self-inactivating 3' long terminal repeat (LTR) from HIV-1
   1242..1261    -  misc_feature   cPPT/CTS (fragment): central polypurine tract and central termination sequence of HIV-1
   1312..1900    -  misc_feature   WPRE: woodchuck hepatitis virus posttranscriptional regulatory element
   1988..6091    -  CDS            Cas9: Cas9 (Csn1) endonuclease from the Streptococcus pyogenes Type II CRISPR/Cas system generates RNA-guided double strand breaks in DNA
   6116..6327    -  promoter       EF-1α core promoter: core promoter for human elongation factor EF-1α
   6353..6371    -  CDS            small t antigen (fragment): SV40 (simian virus 40) small t antigen
   6437..6554    -  misc_feature   cPPT/CTS: central polypurine tract and central termination sequence of HIV-1
   6604..6704    -  CDS            Rev (fragment): human immunodeficiency virus 1 (HIV-1) Rev protein; rev; enhances nuclear export of unspliced and incompletely spliced viral mRNAs
   7081..7314    -  misc_feature   RRE: The Rev response element (RRE) of HIV-1 allows for Rev-dependent mRNA export from the nucleus to the cytoplasm.
   7460..7823    -  CDS            HIV-1 gag (fragment): gag protein from human immunodeficiency virus 1; gag
   7807..7932    -  misc_feature   HIV-1 Ψ: packaging signal of human immunodeficiency virus type 1
   7979..8159    -  LTR            5' LTR (truncated): truncated 5' long terminal repeat (LTR) from HIV-1
   8177..8376    -  promoter       CMV promoter: human cytomegalovirus (CMV) immediate early promoter
   8377..8756    -  enhancer       CMV enhancer: human cytomegalovirus immediate early enhancer
   8911..8963    +  misc_feature   bom (fragment): basis of mobility region from pBR322
   9022..9126    +  promoter       AmpR promoter: bla
   9127..9987    +  CDS            AmpR: β-lactamase; bla; confers resistance to ampicillin, carbenicillin, and related antibiotics
  10158..10746   +  rep_origin     ori: high-copy-number ColE1/pMB1/pBR322/pUC origin of replication
  10929..11021   +  CDS            lacI (fragment): lac repressor; lacI; The lac repressor binds to the lac operator to inhibit transcription in E. coli. This inhibition can be relieved by adding lactose or isopropyl-β-D-thiogalactopyranoside (IPTG).
  11034..11055   +  protein_bind   CAP binding site: CAP binding activates transcription in the presence of cAMP. E. coli catabolite activator protein
  11070..11100   +  promoter       lac promoter: promoter for the E. coli lac operon
  11104..11126   +  protein_bind   lac operator (fragment): The lac repressor binds to the lac operator to inhibit transcription in E. coli. This inhibition can be relieved by adding lactose or isopropyl-β-D-thiogalactopyranoside (IPTG). lac repressor encoded by lacI
  11197..11318   -  polyA_signal   SV40 poly(A) signal: SV40 polyadenylation signal
  11313..11438   -  CDS            ble (fragment): BLE_KLEPN - Experimental evidence at protein level: Swiss-Prot protein existence level 1. Binding protein with a strong affinity to the bleomycin family of antibiotics. Binds to CL990; an antimitotic-antibiotic compound. From Klebsiella pneumoniae.
  11448..11822   -  CDS            BleoR: antibiotic-binding protein; Sh ble from Streptoalloteichus hindustanus; confers resistance to bleomycin, phleomycin, and Zeocin™
  11841..11888   -  promoter       EM7 promoter: synthetic bacterial promoter&nbsp
  11936..263     -  promoter       SV40 promoter (across the origin): SV40 enhancer and early promoter
>Addgene plasmid #97313 | Lenti_Efs_hSpCas9_NLS_FLAG-WPRE | addgene full sequence | sequence record 189971 | Addgene NGS Result
GCCTCGGCCTCTGCATAAATAAAAAAAATTAGTCAGCCATGGGGCGGAGAATGGGCGGAACTGGGCGGAG
TTAGGGGCGGGATGGGCGGAGTTAGGGGCGGGACTATGGTTGCTGACTAATTGAGATGCATGCTTTGCAT
ACTTCTGCCTGCTGGGGAGCCTGGGGACTTTCCACACCTGGTTGCTGACTAATTGAGATGCATGCTTTGC
ATACTTCTGCCTGCTGGGGAGCCTGGGGACTTTCCACACCCTAACTGACACACATTCCACAGAATTAATT
CGCGTTAAATTTTTGTTAAATCAGCTCATTTTTTAACCAATAGGCCGAAATCGGCAAAATCCCTTATAAA
TCAAAAGAATAGACCGAGATAGGGT
[37 nt withheld, positions 376-412]
AAAGAACGTGGACTCCAACGTCAAAGG
[49 nt withheld, positions 440-488]
T
[91 nt withheld, positions 490-580]
G
[124 nt withheld, positions 582-705]
GGGGATACCCCCTAGAGCCCCAGCTGGTTCTTTCCGCCTCAGAAGCCATAGAGCCCACCGCATCCCCAGC
ATGCCTGCTATTGTCTTCCCAATCCTCCCCCTTGCTGTCCTGCCCCACCCCACCCCCCAGAATAGAATGA
CACCTACTCAGACAATGCGATGCAATTTCCTCATTTTATTAGGAAAGGACAGTGGGAGTGGCACCTTCCA
GGGTCAAGGAAGGCACGGGGGAGGGGCAAACAACAGATGGCTGGCAACTAGAAGGCACAGTCGAGGCTGA
TCAGCGGGTTTAAACGGGCCCTGCTAGAGATTTTCCACACTGACTAAAAGGGTCTGAGGGATCTCTAGTT
ACCAGAGTCACACAACAGACGGGCACACACTACTTGAAGCACTCAAGGCAAGCTTTATTGAGGCTTAAGC
AGTGGGTTCCCTAGTTAGCCAGAGAGCTCCCAGGCTCAGATCTGGTCTAACCAGAGAGACCCAGTACAAG
CAAAAAGCAGATCTTGTCTTCGTTGGGAGTGAATTAGCCCTTCCAGTCCCCCCTTTTCTTTTAAAAAGTG
GCTAAGATCTACAGCTGCCTTGTAAGTCATTGGTCTTAAAGTCGACGCGGGGAGGCGGCCCAAAGGGAGA
TCCGACTCGTCTGAGGGCGAAGGCGAAGACGCGGAAGAGGCCGCAGAGCCGGCAGCAGGCCGCGGGAAGG
AAGGTCCGCTGGATTGAGGGCCGAAGGGACGTAGCAGAAGGACGTCCCGCGCAGAATCCAGGTGGCAACA
CAGGCGAGCAGCCAAGGAAAGGACGATGATTTCCCCGACAACACCACGGAATTGTCAGTGCCCAACAGCC
GAGCCCCTGTCCAGCAGCGGGCAAGGCAGGCGGCGATGAGTTCCGCCGTGGCAATAGGGAGGGGGAAAGC
GAAAGTCCCGGAAAGGAGCTGACAGGTGGTGGCAATGCCCCAACCAGTGGGGGTTGCGTCAGCAAACACA
GTGCACACCACGCCACGTTGCCTGACAACGGGCCACAACTCCTCATAAAGAGACAGCAACCAGGATTTAT
ACAAGGAGGAGAAAATGAAAGCCATACGGGAAGCAATAGCATGATACAAAGGCATTAAAGCAGCGTATCC
ACATAGCGTAAAAGGAGCAACATAGTTAAGAATACCAGTCAATCTTTCACAAATTTTGTAATCCAGAGGT
TGATTATCGATTTAGGATCCCTTATCGTCATCGTCTTTGTAATCTTTCTTCTTCTTAGCCTGTCCAGCCT
TCTTTGTGGCGGCAGGTCGCTTGTCGCCTCCCAGCTGAGACAGGTCGATCCGTGTCTCGTACAGGCCGGT
GATGCTCTGGTGGATCAGGGTGGCGTCCAGCACCTCTTTGGTGCTGGTGTACCTCTTCCGGTCGATGGTG
GTGTCAAAGTACTTGAAGGCGGCAGGGGCTCCCAGATTGGTCAGGGTAAACAGGTGGATGATATTCTCGG
CCTGCTCTCTGATGGGCTTATCCCGGTGCTTGTTGTAGGCGGACAGCACTTTGTCCAGATTAGCGTCGGC
CAGGATCACTCTCTTGGAGAACTCGCTGATCTGCTCGATGATCTCGTCCAGGTAGTGCTTGTGCTGTTCC
ACAAACAGCTGTTTCTGCTCATTATCCTCGGGGGAGCCCTTCAGCTTCTCATAGTGGCTGGCCAGGTACA
GGAAGTTCACATATTTGGAGGGCAGGGCCAGTTCGTTTCCCTTCTGCAGTTCGCCGGCAGAGGCCAGCAT
TCTCTTCCGGCCGTTTTCCAGCTCGAACAGGGAGTACTTAGGCAGCTTGATGATCAGGTCCTTTTTCACT
TCTTTGTAGCCCTTGGCTTCCAGAAAGTCGATGGGATTCTTCTCGAAGCTGCTTCTTTCCATGATGGTGA
TCCCCAGCAGCTCTTTCACACTCTTCAGTTTCTTGGACTTGCCCTTTTCCACTTTGGCCACCACCAGCAC
AGAATAGGCCACGGTGGGGCTGTCGAAGCCGCCGTACTTCTTAGGGTCCCAGTCCTTCTTTCTGGCGATC
AGCTTATCGCTGTTCCTCTTGGGCAGGATAGACTCTTTGCTGAAGCCGCCTGTCTGCACCTCGGTCTTTT
TCACGATATTCACTTGGGGCATGCTCAGCACTTTCCGCACGGTGGCAAAATCCCGGCCCTTATCCCACAC
GATCTCCCCGGTTTCGCCGTTTGTCTCGATCAGAGGCCGCTTCCGGATCTCGCCGTTGGCCAGGGTAATC
TCGGTCTTGAAAAAGTTCATGATGTTGCTGTAGAAGAAGTACTTGGCGGTAGCCTTGCCGATTTCCTGCT
CGCTCTTGGCGATCATCTTCCGCACGTCGTACACCTTGTAGTCGCCGTACACGAACTCGCTTTCCAGCTT
AGGGTACTTTTTGATCAGGGCGGTTCCCACGACGGCGTTCAGGTAGGCGTCGTGGGCGTGGTGGTAGTTG
TTGATCTCGCGCACTTTGTAAAACTGGAAATCCTTCCGGAAATCGGACACCAGCTTGGACTTCAGGGTGA
TCACTTTCACTTCCCGGATCAGCTTGTCATTCTCGTCGTACTTAGTGTTCATCCGGGAGTCCAGGATCTG
TGCCACGTGCTTTGTGATCTGCCGGGTTTCCACCAGCTGTCTCTTGATGAAGCCGGCCTTATCCAGTTCG
CTCAGGCCGCCTCTCTCGGCCTTGGTCAGATTGTCGAACTTTCTCTGGGTAATCAGCTTGGCGTTCAGCA
GCTGCCGCCAGTAGTTCTTCATCTTCTTCACGACCTCTTCGGAGGGCACGTTGTCGCTCTTGCCCCGGTT
CTTGTCGCTTCTGGTCAGCACCTTGTTGTCGATGGAGTCGTCCTTCAGAAAGCTCTGAGGCACGATATGG
TCCACATCGTAGTCGGACAGCCGGTTGATGTCCAGTTCCTGGTCCACGTACATATCCCGCCCATTCTGCA
GGTAGTACAGGTACAGCTTCTCGTTCTGCAGCTGGGTGTTTTCCACGGGGTGTTCTTTCAGGATCTGGCT
GCCCAGCTCTTTGATGCCCTCTTCGATCCGCTTCATTCTCTCGCGGCTGTTCTTCTGTCCCTTCTGGGTG
GTCTGGTTCTCTCTGGCCATTTCGATCACGATGTTCTCGGGCTTGTGCCGGCCCATCACTTTCACGAGCT
CGTCCACCACCTTCACTGTCTGCAGGATGCCCTTCTTAATGGCGGGGCTGCCGGCCAGATTGGCAATGTG
CTCGTGCAGGCTATCGCCCTGGCCGGACACCTGGGCTTTCTGGATGTCCTCTTTAAAGGTCAGGCTGTCG
TCGTGGATCAGCTGCATGAAGTTTCTGTTGGCGAAGCCGTCGGACTTCAGGAAATCCAGGATTGTCTTGC
CGGACTGCTTGTCCCGGATGCCGTTGATCAGCTTCCGGCTCAGCCTGCCCCAGCCGGTGTATCTCCGCCG
CTTCAGCTGCTTCATCACTTTGTCGTCGAACAGGTGGGCATAGGTTTTCAGCCGTTCCTCGATCATCTCT
CTGTCCTCAAACAGTGTCAGGGTCAGCACGATATCTTCCAGAATGTCCTCGTTTTCCTCATTGTCCAGGA
AGTCCTTGTCCTTGATAATTTTCAGCAGATCGTGGTATGTGCCCAGGGAGGCGTTGAACCGATCTTCCAC
GCCGGAGATTTCCACGGAGTCGAAGCACTCGATTTTCTTGAAGTAGTCCTCTTTCAGCTGCTTCACGGTC
ACTTTCCGGTTGGTCTTGAACAGCAGGTCCACGATGGCCTTTTTCTGCTCGCCGCTCAGGAAGGCGGGCT
TTCTCATTCCCTCGGTCACGTATTTCACTTTGGTCAGCTCGTTATACACGGTGAAGTACTCGTACAGCAG
GCTGTGCTTGGGCAGCACCTTCTCGTTGGGCAGGTTCTTATCGAAGTTGGTCATCCGCTCGATGAAGCTC
TGGGCGGAAGCGCCCTTGTCCACCACTTCCTCGAAGTTCCAGGGGGTGATGGTTTCCTCGCTCTTTCTGG
TCATCCAGGCGAATCTGCTGTTTCCCCTGGCCAGAGGGCCCACGTAGTAGGGGATGCGGAAGGTCAGGAT
CTTCTCGATCTTTTCCCGGTTGTCCTTCAGGAATGGGTAAAAATCTTCCTGCCGCCGCAGAATGGCGTGC
AGCTCTCCCAGGTGGATCTGGTGGGGGATGCTGCCGTTGTCGAAGGTCCGCTGCTTCCGCAGCAGGTCCT
CTCTGTTCAGCTTCACGAGCAGTTCCTCGGTGCCGTCCATCTTTTCCAGGATGGGCTTGATGAACTTGTA
GAACTCTTCCTGGCTGGCTCCGCCGTCAATGTAGCCGGCGTAGCCGTTCTTGCTCTGGTCGAAGAAAATC
TCTTTGTACTTCTCAGGCAGCTGCTGCCGCACGAGAGCTTTCAGCAGGGTCAGGTCCTGGTGGTGCTCGT
CGTATCTCTTGATCATAGAGGCGCTCAGGGGGGCCTTGGTGATCTCGGTGTTCACTCTCAGGATGTCGCT
CAGCAGGATGGCGTCGGACAGGTTCTTGGCGGCCAGAAACAGGTCGGCGTACTGGTCGCCGATCTGGGCC
AGCAGGTTGTCCAGGTCGTCGTCGTAGGTGTCCTTGCTCAGCTGCAGTTTGGCATCCTCGGCCAGGTCGA
AGTTGCTCTTGAAGTTGGGGGTCAGGCCCAGGCTCAGGGCAATCAGGTTTCCGAACAGGCCATTCTTCTT
CTCGCCGGGCAGCTGGGCGATCAGATTTTCCAGCCGTCTGCTCTTGCTCAGTCTGGCAGACAGGATGGCC
TTGGCGTCCACGCCGCTGGCGTTGATGGGGTTTTCCTCGAACAGCTGGTTGTAGGTCTGCACCAGCTGGA
TGAACAGCTTGTCCACGTCGCTGTTGTCGGGGTTCAGGTCGCCCTCGATCAGGAAGTGGCCCCGGAACTT
GATCATGTGGGCCAGGGCCAGATAGATCAGCCGCAGGTCGGCCTTGTCGGTGCTGTCCACCAGTTTCTTT
CTCAGGTGGTAGATGGTGGGGTACTTCTCGTGGTAGGCCACCTCGTCCACGATGTTGCCGAAGATGGGGT
GCCGCTCGTGCTTCTTATCCTCTTCCACCAGGAAGGACTCTTCCAGTCTGTGGAAGAAGCTGTCGTCCAC
CTTGGCCATCTCGTTGCTGAAGATCTCTTGCAGATAGCAGATCCGGTTCTTCCGTCTGGTGTATCTTCTT
CTGGCGGTTCTCTTCAGCCGGGTGGCCTCGGCTGTTTCGCCGCTGTCGAACAGCAGGGCTCCGATCAGGT
TCTTCTTGATGCTGTGCCGGTCGGTGTTGCCCAGCACCTTGAATTTCTTGCTGGGCACCTTGTACTCGTC
GGTGATCACGGCCCAGCCCACAGAGTTGGTGCCGATGTCCAGGCCGATGCTGTACTTCTTGTCCATGGTG
GCAGCGCTCTAGAACCGGTCCTGTGTTCTGGCGGCAAACCCGTTGCGAAAAAGAACGTTCACGGCGACTA
CTGCACTTATATACGGTTCTCCCCCACCCTCGGGAAAAAGGCGGAGCCAGTACACGACATCACTTTCCCA
GTTTACCCCGCGCCACCTTCTCTAGGCACCGGATCAATTGCCGACCCCTCCCCCCAACTTCTCGGGGACT
GTGGGCGATGTGCGCTCTGCCCACTGACGGGCACCGGAGCCAATTCCCACTCCTTTCAAGACCTAGCTAG
CGAATTCCGATGGTACCTTAATTAACCAAACTGGATCTCTGCTGTCCCTGTAATAAACCCGAAAATTTTG
AATTTTTGTAATTTGTTTTTGTAATTCTTTAGTTTGTATGTCTGTTGCTATTATGTCTACTATTCTTTCC
CCTGCACTGTACCCCCCAATCCCCCCTTTTCTTTTAAAATTGTGGATGAATACTGCCATTTGTCTGCAGA
ATTGGCGCACGCAGTGCCGATCCGTTCACTAATCGAATGGATCTGTCTCTGTCTCTCTCTCCACCTTCTT
CTTCTATTCCTTCGGGCCTGTCGGGTCCCCTCGGGGTTGGGAGGTGGGTCTGAAACGATAATGGTGAATA
TCCCTGCCTAACTCTATTCACTATAGAAAGTACAGCAAAAACTATTCTTAAACCTACCAAGCCTCCTACT
ATCATTATGAATAATTTTATATACCACAGCCAATTTGTTATGTTAAACCAATTCCACAAACTTGCCCATT
TATCTAATTCCAATAATTCTTGTTCATTCTTTTCTTGCTGGTTTTGCGATTCTTCAATTAAGGAGTGTAT
TAAGCTTGTGTAATTGTTAATTTCTCTGTCCCACTCCATCCAGGTCGTGTGATTCCAAATCTGTTCCAGA
GATTTATTACTCCAACTAGCATTCCAAGGCACAGCAGTGGTGCAAATGAGTTTTCCAGAGCAACCCCAAA
TCCCCAGGAGCTGTTGATCCTTTAGGTATCTTTCCACAGCCAGGATTCTTGCCTGGAGCTGCTTGATGCC
CCAGACTGTGAGTTGCAACAGATGCTGTTGCGCCTCAATAGCCCTCAGCAAATTGTTCTGCTGCTGCACT
ATACCAGACAATAATTGTCTGGCCTGTACCGTCAGCGTCATTGACGCTGCGCCCATAGTGCTTCCTGCTG
CTCCCAAGAACCCAAGGAACAAAGCTCCTATTCCCACTGCTCTTTTTTCTCTCTGCACCACTCTTCTCTT
TGCCTTGGTGGGTGCTACTCCTAATGGTTCAATTTTTACTACTTTATATTTATATAATTCACTTCTCCAA
TTGTCCCTCATATCTCCTCCTCCAGGTCTGAAGATCAGCGGCCGCTTGCTGTGCGGTGGTCTTACTTTTG
TTTTGCTCTTCCTCTATCTTGTCTAAAGCTTCCTTGGTGTCTTTTATCTCTATCCTTTGATGCACACAAT
AGAGGGTTGCTACTGTATTATATAATGATCTAAGTTCTTCTGATCCTGTCTGAAGGGATGGTTGTAGCTG
TCCCAGTATTTGTCTACAGCCTTCTGATGTTTCTAACAGGCCAGGATTAACTGCGAATCGTTCTAGCTCC
CTGCTTGCCCATACTATATGTTTTAATTTATATTTTTTCTTTCCCCCTGGCCTTAACCGAATTTTTTCCC
ATCGCGATCTAATTCTCCCCCGCTTAATACTGACGCTCTCGCACCCATCTCTCTCCTTCTAGCCTCCGCT
AGTCAAAATTTTTGGCGTACTCACCAGTCGCCGCCCCTCGCCTCTTGCCGTGCGCGCTTCAGCAAGCCGA
GTCCTGCGTCGAGAGAGCTCCTCTGGTTTCCCTTTCGCTTTCAAGTCCCTGTTCGGGCGCCACTGCTAGA
GATTTTCCACACTGACTAAAAGGGTCTGAGGGATCTCTAGTTACCAGAGTCACACAACAGACGGGCACAC
ACTACTTGAAGCACTCAAGGCAAGCTTTATTGAGGCTTAAGCAGTGGGTTCCCTAGTTAGCCAGAGAGCT
CCCAGGCTCAGATCTGGTCTAACCAGAGAGACCCAGTACAGGCAAAACGCGCTGCTTATATAGACCTCCC
ACCGTACACGCCTACCGCCCATTTGCGTCAATGGGGCGGAGTTGTTACGACATTTTGGAAAGTCCCGTTG
ATTTTGGTGCCAAAACAAACTCCCATTGACGTCAATGGGGTGGAGACTTGGAAATCCCCGTGAGTCAAAC
CGCTATCCACGCCCATTGATGTACTGCCAAAACCGCATCACCATGGTAATAGCGATGACTAATACGTAGA
TGTACTGCCAAGTAGGAAAGTCCCATAAGGTCATGTACTGGGCATAATGCCAGGCGGGCCATTTACCGTC
ATTGACGTCAATAGGGGGCGTACTTGGCATATGATACACTTGATGTACTGCCAAGTGGGCAGTTTACCGT
AAATACTCCACCCATTGACGTCAATGGAAAGTCCCTATTGGCGTTACTATGGGAACATACGTCATTATTG
ACGTCAATGGGCGGGGGTCGTTGGGCGGTCAGCCAGGCGGGCCATTTACCGTAAGTTATGTAACGCGGAA
CTCCATATATGGGCTATGAACTAATGACCCCGTAATTGATTACTATTAATAACTAGTCAATAATCAATGT
CAACGCGTATATCTGGCCCGTACATCGCGAAGCAGCGCAAAACGCCTAACCCTAAGCAGATTCTTCATGC
AATTGTCGGTCAAGCCTTGCCTTGTTGTAGCTTAAATTTTGCTCGCGCACTACTCAGCGACCTCCAACAC
ACAAGCAGGGAGCAGATACTGGCTTAACTATGCGGCATCAGAGCAGATTGTACTGAGAGTGCACCATAGG
GGATCGGGAGATCTCCCGATCCGTCGACGTCAGGTGGCACTTTTCGGGGAAATGTGCGCGGAACCCCTAT
TTGTTTATTTTTCTAAATACATTCAAATATGTATCCGCTCATGAGACAATAACCCTGATAAATGCTTCAA
TAATATTGAAAAAGGAAGAGTATGAGTATTCAACATTTCCGTGTCGCCCTTATTCCCTTTTTTGCGGCAT
TTTGCCTTCCTGTTTTTGCTCACCCAGAAACGCTGGTGAAAGTAAAAGATGCTGAAGATCAGTTGGGTGC
ACGAGTGGGTTACATCGAACTGGATCTCAACAGCGGTAAGATCCTTGAGAGTTTTCGCCCCGAAGAACGT
TTTCCAATGATGAGCACTTTTAAAGTTCTGCTATGTGGCGCGGTATTATCCCGTATTGACGCCGGGCAAG
AGCAACTCGGTCGCCGCATACACTATTCTCAGAATGACTTGGTTGAGTACTCACCAGTCACAGAAAAGCA
TCTTACGGATGGCATGACAGTAAGAGAATTATGCAGTGCTGCCATAACCATGAGTGATAACACTGCGGCC
AACTTACTTCTGACAACGATCGGAGGACCGAAGGAGCTAACCGCTTTTTTGCACAACATGGGGGATCATG
TAACTCGCCTTGATCGTTGGGAACCGGAGCTGAATGAAGCCATACCAAACGACGAGCGTGACACCACGAT
GCCTGTAGCAATGGCAACAACGTTGCGCAAACTATTAACTGGCGAACTACTTACTCTAGCTTCCCGGCAA
CAATTAATAGACTGGATGGAGGCGGATAAAGTTGCAGGACCACTTCTGCGCTCGGCCCTTCCGGCTGGCT
GGTTTATTGCTGATAAATCTGGAGCCGGTGAGCGTGGGTCTCGCGGTATCATTGCAGCACTGGGGCCAGA
TGGTAAGCCCTCCCGTATCGTAGTTATCTACACGACGGGGAGTCAGGCAACTATGGATGAACGAAATAGA
CAGATCGCTGAGATAGGTGCCTCACTGATTAAGCATTGGTAACTGTCAGACCAAGTTTACTCATATATAC
TTTAGATTGATTTAAAACTTCATTTTTAATTTAAAAGGATCTAGGTGAAGATCCTTTTTGATAATCTCAT
GACCAAAATCCCTTAACGTGAGTTTTCGTTCCACTGAGCGTCAGACCCCGTAGAAAAGATCAAAGGATCT
TCTTGAGATCCTTTTTTTCTGCGCGTAATCTGCTGCTTGCAAACAAAAAAACCACCGCTACCAGCGGTGG
TTTGTTTGCCGGATCAAGAGCTACCAACTCTTTTTCCGAAGGTAACTGGCTTCAGCAGAGCGCAGATACC
AAATACTGTTCTTCTAGTGTAGCCGTAGTTAGGCCACCACTTCAAGAACTCTGTAGCACCGCCTACATAC
CTCGCTCTGCTAATCCTGTTACCAGTGGCTGCTGCCAGTGGCGATAAGTCGTGTCTTACCGGGTTGGACT
CAAGACGATAGTTACCGGATAAGGCGCAGCGGTCGGGCTGAACGGGGGGTTCGTGCACACAGCCCAGCTT
GGAGCGAACGACCTACACCGAACTGAGATACCTACAGCGTGAGCTATGAGAAAGCGCCACGCTTCCCGAA
GGGAGAAAGGCGGACAGGTATCCGGTAAGCGGCAGGGTCGGAACAGGAGAGCGCACGAGGGAGCTTCCAG
GGGGAAACGCCTGGTATCTTTATAGTCCTGTCGGGTTTCGCCACCTCTGACTTGAGCGTCGATTTTTGTG
ATGCTCGTCAGGGGGGCGGAGCCTATGGAAAAACGCCAGCAACGCGGCCTTTTTACGGTTCCTGGCCTTT
TGCTGGCCTTTTGCTCACATGTTCTTTCCTGCGTTATCCCCTGATTCTGTGGATAACCGTATTACCGCCT
TTGAGTGAGCTGATACCGCTCGCCGCAGCCGAACGACCGAGCGCAGCGAGTCAGTGAGCGAGGAAGCGGA
AGAGCGCCCAATACGCAAACCGCCTCTCCCCGCGCGTTGGCCGATTCATTAATGCAGCTGGCACGACAGG
TTTCCCGACTGGAAAGCGGGCAGTGAGCGCAACGCAATTAATGTGAGTTAGCTCACTCATTAGGCACCCC
AGGCTTTACACTTTATGCTTCCGGCTCGTATGTTGTGTGGAATTGTGAGCGGATAACAATTTCACACAGG
AAACAGCTATGACCATGATTACGCCAAGCTCTAGCTAGAGGTCGACGGTATACAGACATGATAAGATACA
TTGATGAGTTTGGACAAACCACAACTAGAATGCAGTGAAAAAAATGCTTTATTTGTGAAATTTGTGATGC
TATTGCTTTATTTGTAACCATTATAAGCTGCAATAAACAAGTTGGGGTGGGCGAAGAACTCCAGCATGAG
ATCCCCGCGCTGGAGGATCATCCAGCCGGCGTCCCGGAAAACGATTCCGAAGCCCAACCTTTCATAGAAG
GCGGCGGTGGAATCGAAATCTCGTAGCACGTGTCAGTCCTGCTCCTCGGCCACGAAGTGCACGCAGTTGC
CGGCCGGGTCGCGCAGGGCGAACTCCCGCCCCCACGGCTGCTCGCCGATCTCGGTCATGGCCGGCCCGGA
GGCGTCCCGGAAGTTCGTGGACACGACCTCCGACCACTCGGCGTACAGCTCGTCCAGGCCGCGCACCCAC
ACCCAGGCCAGGGTGTTGTCCGGCACCACCTGGTCCTGGACCGCGCTGATGAACAGGGTCACGTCGTCCC
GGACCACACCGGCGAAGTCGTCCTCCACGAAGTCCCGGGAGAACCCGAGCCGGTCGGTCCAGAACTCGAC
CGCTCCGGCGACGTCGCGCGCGGTGAGCACCGGAACGGCACTGGTCAACTTGGCCATGGTTTAGTTCCTC
ACCTTGTCGTATTATACTATGCCGATATACTATGCCGATGATTAATTGTCAACACGTGCTGATCAGATCC
GAAAATGGATATACAAGCTCCCGGGAGCTTTTTGCAAAAGCCTAGGCCTCCAAAAAAGCCTCCTCACTAC
TTCTGGAATAGCTCAGAGGCAGAGGCG
